>Addgene plasmid #213527 | pRSF_his6_sumo_SARS_CoV2_NSP14_D90A/E92A | addgene full sequence | sequence record 421863 | Addgene NGS Result
GGATATAACATGAGCTGTCTTCGGTATCGTCGTATCCCACTACCGAGATGTCCGCACCAACGCGCAGCCC
GGACTCGGTAATGGCGCGCATTGCGCCCAGCGCCATCTGATCGTTGGCAACCAGCATCGCAGTGGGAACG
ATGCCCTCATTCAGCATTTGCATGGTTTGTTGAAAACCGGACATGGCACTCCAGTCGCCTTCCCGTTCCG
CTATCGGCTGAATTTGATTGCGAGTGAGATATTTATGCCAGCCAGCCAGACGCAGACGCGCCGAGACAGA
ACTTAATGGGCCCGCTAACAGCGCGATTTGCTGGTGACCCAATGCGACCAGATGCTCCACGCCCAGTCGC
GTACCGTCTTCATGGGAGAAAATAATACTGTTGATGGGTGTCTGGTCAGAGACATCAAGAAATAACGCCG
GAACATTAGTGCAGGCAGCTTCCACAGCAATGGCATCCTGGTCATCCAGCGGATAGTTAATGATCAGCCC
ACTGACGCGTTGCGCGAGAAGATTGTGCACCGCCGCTTTACAGGCTTCGACGCCGCTTCGTTCTACCATC
GACACCACCACGCTGGCACCCAGTTGATCGGCGCGAGATTTAATCGCCGCGACAATTTGCGACGGCGCGT
GCAGGGCCAGACTGGAGGTGGCAACGCCAATCAGCAACGACTGTTTGCCCGCCAGTTGTTGTGCCACGCG
GTTGGGAATGTAATTCAGCTCCGCCATCGCCGCTTCCACTTTTTCCCGCGTTTTCGCAGAAACGTGGCTG
GCCTGGTTCACCACGCGGGAAACGGTCTGATAAGAGACACCGGCATACTCTGCGACATCGTATAACGTTA
CTGGTTTCACATTCACCACCCTGAATTGACTCTCTTCCGGGCGCTATCATGCCATACCGCGAAAGGTTTT
GCGCCATTCGATGGTGTCCGGGATCTCGACGCTCTCCCTTATGCGACTCCTGCATTAGGAAATTAATACG
ACTCACTATAGGGGAATTGTGAGCGGATAACAATTCCCCTGTAGAAATAATTTTGTTTAACTTTAATAAG
GAGATATACCATGGGCAGCAGCCATCATCATCATCATCACAGCAGCGGCCTGGTGCCGCGCGGCAGCCAC
ATGGCAAGCATGTCGGACTCAGAAGTCAATCAAGAAGCTAAGCCAGAGGTCAAGCCAGAAGTCAAGCCTG
AGACTCACATCAATTTAAAGGTGTCCGATGGATCTTCAGAGATCTTCTTCAAGATCAAAAAGACCACTCC
TTTAAGAAGGCTGATGGAAGCGTTCGCTAAAAGACAGGGTAAGGAAATGGACTCCTTAAGATTCTTGTAC
GACGGTATTAGAATCCAAGCTGATCAGACCCCTGAAGATTTGGACATGGAGGATAACGATATTATTGAGG
CTCACAGAGAACAGATTGGTGGATCC
[1575 nt withheld, positions 1427-3001]
CTTCAGTGACCGCTCGAGTCTGGTAAAGAAACCGCTGCTGCGAAATTTGAACGCCAGCACATGGACTCGT
CTACTAGCGCAGCTTAATTAACCTAGGCTGCTGCCACCGCTGAGCAATAACTAGCATAACCCCTTGGGGC
CTCTAAACGGGTCTTGAGGGGTTTTTTGCTGAAACCTCAGGCATTTGAGAAGCACACGGTCACACTGCTT
CCGGTAGTCAATAAACCGGTAAACCAGCAATAGACATAAGCGGCTATTTAACGACCCTGCCCTGAACCGA
CGACAAGCTGACGACCGGGTCTCCGCAAGTGGCACTTTTCGGGGAAATGTGCGCGGAACCCCTATTTGTT
TATTTTTCTAAATACATTCAAATATGTATCCGCTCATGAATTAATTCTTAGAAAAACTCATCGAGCATCA
AATGAAACTGCAATTTATTCATATCAGGATTATCAATACCATATTTTTGAAAAAGCCGTTTCTGTAATGA
AGGAGAAAACTCACCGAGGCAGTTCCATAGGATGGCAAGATCCTGGTATCGGTCTGCGATTCCGACTCGT
CCAACATCAATACAACCTATTAATTTCCCCTCGTCAAAAATAAGGTTATCAAGTGAGAAATCACCATGAG
TGACGACTGAATCCGGTGAGAATGGCAAAAGTTTATGCATTTCTTTCCAGACTTGTTCAACAGGCCAGCC
ATTACGCTCGTCATCAAAATCACTCGCATCAACCAAACCGTTATTCATTCGTGATTGCGCCTGAGCGAGA
CGAAATACGCGGTCGCTGTTAAAAGGACAATTACAAACAGGAATCGAATGCAACCGGCGCAGGAACACTG
CCAGCGCATCAACAATATTTTCACCTGAATCAGGATATTCTTCTAATACCTGGAATGCTGTTTTCCCGGG
GATCGCAGTGGTGAGTAACCATGCATCATCAGGAGTACGGATAAAATGCTTGATGGTCGGAAGAGGCATA
AATTCCGTCAGCCAGTTTAGTCTGACCATCTCATCTGTAACATCATTGGCAACGCTACCTTTGCCATGTT
TCAGAAACAACTCTGGCGCATCGGGCTTCCCATACAATCGATAGATTGTCGCACCTGATTGCCCGACATT
ATCGCGAGCCCATTTATACCCATATAAATCAGCATCCATGTTGGAATTTAATCGCGGCCTAGAGCAAGAC
GTTTCCCGTTGAATATGGCTCATACTCTTCCTTTTTCAATATTATTGAAGCATTTATCAGGGTTATTGTC
TCATGAGCGGATACATATTTGAATGTATTTAGAAAAATAAACAAATAGGCATGCAGCGCTCTTCCGCTTC
CTCGCTCACTGACTCGCTACGCTCGGTCGTTCGACTGCGGCGAGCGGTGTCAGCTCACTCAAAAGCGGTA
ATACGGTTATCCACAGAATCAGGGGATAAAGCCGGAAAGAACATGTGAGCAAAAAGCAAAGCACCGGAAG
AAGCCAACGCCGCAGGCGTTTTTCCATAGGCTCCGCCCCCCTGACGAGCATCACAAAAATCGACGCTCAA
GCCAGAGGTGGCGAAACCCGACAGGACTATAAAGATACCAGGCGTTTCCCCCTGGAAGCTCCCTCGTGCG
CTCTCCTGTTCCGACCCTGCCGCTTACCGGATACCTGTCCGCCTTTCTCCCTTCGGGAAGCGTGGCGCTT
TCTCATAGCTCACGCTGTTGGTATCTCAGTTCGGTGTAGGTCGTTCGCTCCAAGCTGGGCTGTGTGCACG
AACCCCCCGTTCAGCCCGACCGCTGCGCCTTATCCGGTAACTATCGTCTTGAGTCCAACCCGGTAAGACA
CGACTTATCGCCACTGGCAGCAGCCATTGGTAACTGATTTAGAGGACTTTGTCTTGAAGTTATGCACCTG
TTAAGGCTAAACTGAAAGAACAGATTTTGGTGAGTGCGGTCCTCCAACCCACTTACCTTGGTTCAAAGAG
TTGGTAGCTCAGCGAACCTTGAGAAAACCACCGTTGGTAGCGGTGGTTTTTCTTTATTTATGAGATGATG
AATCAATCGGTCTATCAAGTCAACGAACAGCTATTCCGTTACTCTAGATTTCAGTGCAATTTATCTCTTC
AAATGTAGCACCTGAAGTCAGCCCCATACGATATAAGTTGTAATTCTCATGTTAGTCATGCCCCGCGCCC
ACCGGAAGGAGCTGACTGGGTTGAAGGCTCTCAAGGGCATCGGTCGAGATCCCGGTGCCTAATGAGTGAG
CTAACTTACATTAATTGCGTTGCGCTCACTGCCCGCTTTCCAGTCGGGAAACCTGTCGTGCCAGCTGCAT
TAATGAATCGGCCAACGCGCGGGGAGAGGCGGTTTGCGTATTGGGCGCCAGGGTGGTTTTTCTTTTCACC
AGTGAGACGGGCAACAGCTGATTGCCCTTCACCGCCTGGCCCTGAGAGAGTTGCAGCAAGCGGTCCACGC
TGGTTTGCCCCAGCAGGCGAAAATCCTGTTTGATGGTGGTTAACGGCG
Features (pLannotate 1.2.2; 19 found; start..end, strand, type, name):
    851..928     -  promoter       lacI promoter: lacI
    936..971     -  CDS            TcR (fragment): tetracycline efflux protein; tet; confers resistance to tetracycline
    974..992     +  promoter       T7 promoter: promoter for bacteriophage T7 RNA polymerase
    993..1017    +  protein_bind   lac operator: The lac repressor binds to the lac operator to inhibit transcription in E. coli. This inhibition can be relieved by adding lactose or isopropyl-β-D-thiogalactopyranoside (IPTG). lac repressor encoded by lacI
   1032..1054    +  RBS            RBS: efficient ribosome binding site from bacteriophage T7 gene 10 (Olins and Rangwala, 1989)
   1073..1089    +  CDS            capTEV™ (fragment): composite tag for in vivo biotinylation, TEV protease cleavage, and 6xHis tagging
   1100..1117    +  CDS            thrombin site: thrombin recognition and cleavage site
   1130..1422    +  CDS            SUMO (fragment): cleavable ubiquitin-like protein tag; S. cerevisiae SMT3 (truncated)
   1427..3007    +  CDS            rep (fragment) (sequence partly withheld): R1AB_SARS2 - Experimental evidence at protein level: Swiss-Prot protein existence level 1. [2'-O-methyltransferase]: Methyltransferase that mediates mRNA cap 2'-O-ribose methylation to the 5'-cap structure of viral mRNAs. N7-methyl guanosine cap is a prerequisite for binding of nsp16. Therefore plays an essential role in viral mRNAs cap methylation which is essential to evade immune system. From Severe acute respiratory syndrome coronavirus 2 (2019-nCoV) (SARS-CoV-2).
   3026..3067    +  CDS            S-Tag (fragment): affinity and epitope tag derived from pancreatic ribonuclease A
   3097..3114    +  CDS            SET1 (fragment): solubility-enhancement tag derived from T7 phage gene 10B
   3122..3169    +  terminator     T7 terminator: transcription terminator for bacteriophage T7 RNA polymerase
   3333..3390    +  promoter       AmpR promoter (fragment): bla
   3399..4214    -  CDS            KanR: aminoglycoside phosphotransferase; aph(3')-Ia; confers resistance to kanamycin in bacteria or G418 (Geneticin®) in eukaryotes
   4215..4306    -  promoter       AmpR promoter: bla
   4322..5071    -  rep_origin     RSF ori: Plasmids containing the RSF 1030 origin of replication can be propagated in E. coli cells that contain additional plasmids with compatible origins.
   5154..5218    -  CDS            TcR (fragment): tetracycline efflux protein; tet; confers resistance to tetracycline
   5233..5254    -  protein_bind   CAP binding site: CAP binding activates transcription in the presence of cAMP. E. coli catabolite activator protein
   5267..850     -  CDS            lacI (across the origin): lac repressor; lacI; The lac repressor binds to the lac operator to inhibit transcription in E. coli. This inhibition can be relieved by adding lactose or isopropyl-β-D-thiogalactopyranoside (IPTG).
