[The description below was written by a language model from this plasmid's Addgene catalogue record and pLannotate feature annotations shown in this document.]
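Description:
pRSF_his6_sumo_SARS_CoV2_NSP14_D90A/E92A is a bacterial expression plasmid of about 5.5 kb built on the pRSF-His6-sumo backbone for producing recombinant SARS-CoV-2 NSP14 in E. coli. It replicates from the RSF1030 origin, which is compatible with other common plasmid origins and so permits co-maintenance with a second plasmid. Selection is by kanamycin through an aph(3')-Ia resistance gene. The backbone also carries lacI under its own promoter, supplying the lac repressor that keeps the expression cassette off until induction.

The payload is a 1,581 bp NSP14 coding segment from the viral ORF1ab polyprotein, inserted between BamHI and XhoI sites (the XhoI site was destroyed during cloning). The automated annotation identifies this region only as a fragment of the replicase polyprotein, and the attached functional text refers to a different cleavage product; the catalogue entry defines it as NSP14. Transcription is driven by a T7 promoter with an adjacent lac operator, followed by the T7 gene 10 ribosome binding site, and ends at a T7 terminator, so expression requires a host supplying T7 RNA polymerase and is IPTG-inducible. The protein is made as an N-terminal fusion to a His6 tag, a thrombin site and a yeast SMT3-derived SUMO domain, which allow metal-affinity purification and subsequent tag removal. Short S-tag and other tag fragments annotated downstream of the insert appear to be backbone remnants, and the record does not indicate that they are translated.

The insert carries the D90A and E92A substitutions. From general knowledge, these residues lie in the catalytic motif of the NSP14 exoribonuclease domain, so the mutant is expected to lack proofreading nuclease activity, though the record does not state this. The associated study concerns small-molecule inhibition of the NSP14 RNA cap methyltransferase, suggesting use in biochemical or structural work.
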