Addgene plasmid #213527: pRSF_his6_sumo_SARS_CoV2_NSP14_D90A/E92A
Purpose: Expresses NSP14 of SARS-CoV-2 with two point mutations D90A and E92A
Depositing lab: Thomas Tuschl. Depositing organization: Rockefeller University. Publication: Small-molecule inhibition of SARS-CoV-2 NSP14 RNA cap methyltransferase. Meyer C, Garzia A, Miller MW, Huggins DJ, Myers RW, Hoffmann HH, Ashbrook AW, Jannath SY, Liverton N, Kargman S, Zimmerman M, Nelson AM, Sharma V, Dolgov E, Cangialosi J, Penalva-Lopez S, Alvarez N, Chang CW, Oswal N, Gonzalez I, Rasheed R, Goldgirsh K, Davis JA, Ramos-Espiritu L, Menezes MR, Larson C, Nitsche J, Ganichkin O, Alwaseem H, Molina H, Steinbacher S, Glickman JF, Perlin DS, Rice CM, Meinke PT, Tuschl T. Nature. 2024 Dec 11. doi: 10.1038/s41586-024-08320-0. PubMed 39663451.
Backbone
  Vector backbone: pRSF-His6-sumo
  Backbone size w/o insert (bp): 3900
  Total vector size (bp): 5500
  Vector type: Bacterial Expression
Growth in bacteria
  Bacterial resistance: Kanamycin, 50 μg/mL
  Growth temperature: 37°C
  Growth strain: DH5alpha
  Copy number: Unknown
Gene/Insert
  Gene/Insert name: NSP14 of SARS-CoV-2
  Species: SARS-CoV-2
  Insert size (bp): 1581
  Mutation: D90A and E92A
  Entrez Gene: ORF1ab (a.k.a. GU280_gp01)
  Tag / fusion protein: His6-sumo (N terminal on backbone)
  Cloning method: Restriction Enzyme; 5′ cloning site BamHI (not destroyed); 3′ cloning site XhoI (destroyed during cloning)
  Sequencing primers: 5′ GGCTGATGGAAGCGTTCGCTA; 3′ T7-term
Terms and licenses: Academic/Nonprofit Terms; Industry Terms: Not Available to Industry
How to cite: pRSF_his6_sumo_SARS_CoV2_NSP14_D90A/E92A was a gift from Thomas Tuschl (Addgene plasmid # 213527 ; http://n2t.net/addgene:213527 ; RRID:Addgene_213527)
